Addgene plasmid #32220: pENTR/U6 HDAC4 shRNA
Depositing lab: Reuben Shaw. Depositing organization: Salk Institute for Biological Studies. Publication: Class IIa histone deacetylases are hormone-activated regulators of FOXO and mammalian glucose homeostasis. Mihaylova MM, Vasquez DS, Ravnskjaer K, Denechaud PD, Yu RT, Alvarez JG, Downes M, Evans RM, Montminy M, Shaw RJ. Cell. 2011 May 13;145(4):607-21. 10.1016/j.cell.2011.03.043 PubMed 21565617.
Backbone
  Vector backbone: pENTR/U6
  Backbone manufacturer: Invitrogen
  Backbone size w/o insert (bp): 2854
  Vector type: RNAi ; Gateway U6 ENTRY Vector
Growth in bacteria
  Bacterial resistance: Kanamycin, 50 μg/mL
  Growth temperature: 37°C
  Growth strain: DH5alpha
  Copy number: High Copy
Gene/Insert
  Gene/Insert name: shRNA against murine HDAC4
  gRNA/shRNA sequence: GGTACAATCTCTCTGCCAAATCGAAATTTGGCAGAGAGATTGTACC
  Species: M. musculus (mouse)
  GenBank ID: NM_207225
  Entrez Gene: Hdac4 (a.k.a. 4932408F19Rik, HD4)
  Promoter: human U6
  Cloning method: Restriction Enzyme; 5′ cloning site unknown (unknown if destroyed); 3′ cloning site unknown (unknown if destroyed)
  Sequencing primers: 5′ M13for-20
Terms and licenses: Academic/Nonprofit Terms; Industry Terms: Not Available to Industry
How to cite: pENTR/U6 HDAC4 shRNA was a gift from Reuben Shaw (Addgene plasmid # 32220 ; http://n2t.net/addgene:32220 ; RRID:Addgene_32220)
