[The description below was written by a language model from this plasmid's Addgene catalogue record.]
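Description:
pENTR/U6 HDAC4 shRNA is an RNA interference construct built on the commercial pENTR/U6 backbone, a small (about 2.9 kb without insert) Gateway entry vector. It is maintained in E. coli as a high-copy plasmid under kanamycin selection. As an entry vector, it is designed so that the expression cassette sits between Gateway recombination sites, allowing the cassette to be transferred by recombination into compatible destination vectors, such as viral delivery backbones. No feature table accompanies the record, so the individual sites and the origin of replication are not itemised, and the restriction sites used for cloning are listed as unknown.

The payload is a short hairpin RNA directed against murine Hdac4, which encodes a class IIa histone deacetylase. The hairpin is transcribed from the human U6 promoter, an RNA polymerase III promoter commonly used for shRNAs because it produces short, precisely initiated transcripts at high levels in mammalian cells. The transcript folds into a stem-loop that is processed by the cellular RNAi machinery into a small interfering RNA that guides degradation of the Hdac4 mRNA.

The construct is intended for knockdown of HDAC4 in mouse cells, either by direct transfection of the entry clone or after Gateway transfer of the U6-shRNA cassette into a destination vector. The associated publication concerns class IIa histone deacetylases as hormone-responsive regulators of FOXO and glucose homeostasis, which is consistent with use of the plasmid for loss-of-function studies in that setting. The record does not specify which destination vector or delivery route was used.
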