>Addgene plasmid #32220 | pENTR/U6 HDAC4 shRNA | addgene partial sequence | sequence record 37657 | hU6-F 5'-GAGGGCCTATTTCCCATGATT-3'
TTAGAATTAATTTGACTGTAAACACAAAGATATTAGTACAAAATACGTGACGTAGAAAGTAATAATTTCT
TGGGTAGTTTGCAGTTTTAAAATTATGTTTTAAAATGGACTATCATATGCTTACCGTAACTTGAAAGTAT
TTCGATTTCTTGGCTTTATATATCTTGTGGAAAGGACGAAACACCGGTACAATCTCTCTGCCAAATCGAA
ATTTGGCAGAGAGATTGTACCTTTTTTCTAGACCCAGCTTTCTTGTACAAAGTTGGCATTATAAGAAAGC
ATTGCTTATCAATTTGTTGCAACGAACAGGTCACTATCAGTCAAAATAAAATCATTATTTGCCATCCAGC
TGATATCCCCTATAGTGAGTCGTATTACATGGTCATAGCTGTTTCCTGGCAGCTCTGGCCCGTGTCTCAA
AATCTCTGATGTTACATTGCACAAGATAAAAATATATCATCATGAACAATAAAACTGTCTGCTTACATAA
ACAGTAATACAAGGGGTGTTATGAGCCATATTCAACGGGAAACGTCGAGGCCGCGAT
